Addgene plasmid #82454: pSLBPres
Purpose: Encodes synthesized SLBP that is resistant to SMARTpool siRNA
Depositing lab: Bharat Ramratnam. Depositing organization: Rhode Island Hospital. Publication: Stem-loop binding protein is a multifaceted cellular regulator of HIV-1 replication. Li M, Tucker LD, Asara JM, Cheruiyot CK, Lu H, Wu ZJ, Newstein MC, Dooner MS, Friedman J, Lally MA, Ramratnam B. J Clin Invest. 2016 Jul 25. pii: 82360. doi: 10.1172/JCI82360. PubMed 27454292.
Backbone
  Vector backbone: pcDNA3.1+/N‐HA
  Backbone size w/o insert (bp): 5450
  Total vector size (bp): 6300
  Vector type: Mammalian Expression
  Selectable markers: Neomycin (select with G418)
Growth in bacteria
  Bacterial resistance: Ampicillin, 100 μg/mL
  Growth temperature: 37°C
  Growth strain: DH5alpha
  Copy number: Unknown
Gene/Insert
  Gene/Insert name: SLBP
  Species: H. sapiens (human)
  Entrez Gene: SLBP (a.k.a. HBP)
  Promoter: CMV
  Tag / fusion protein: HA (N terminal on backbone)
  Cloning method: Restriction Enzyme; 5′ cloning site KpnI (unknown if destroyed); 3′ cloning site XbaI (unknown if destroyed)
  Sequencing primers: 5′ CMV-F; 3′ BGH-rev
Resource information
  A portion of this plasmid was derived from a plasmid made by: Gene was synthesised and cloned into the vector at GenScript Inc.
Terms and licenses: Academic/Nonprofit Terms; Industry Terms: Not Available to Industry
How to cite: pSLBPres was a gift from Bharat Ramratnam (Addgene plasmid # 82454 ; http://n2t.net/addgene:82454 ; RRID:Addgene_82454)
