[The description below was written by a language model from this plasmid's Addgene catalogue record.]
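Description:
pSLBPres is a mammalian expression plasmid built on the pcDNA3.1+/N-HA backbone, with a total size of about 6.3 kb (a backbone of roughly 5.45 kb plus the insert). It is propagated in E. coli under ampicillin selection. It also carries a neomycin resistance marker, so transfected mammalian cells can be selected with G418 for stable expression. The record gives only catalogue fields and no feature table, so the origins of replication and polyadenylation signals are not itemised. The use of a BGH reverse sequencing primer is consistent with the bovine growth hormone terminator region found downstream of the cloning site in pcDNA3.1-type vectors.

The payload is a synthesized coding sequence for human stem-loop binding protein (SLBP, also known as HBP), a factor that binds the 3′ stem-loop of histone mRNAs. It was cloned between KpnI and XbaI sites and is driven by the strong constitutive CMV promoter. The backbone supplies an N-terminal HA epitope tag, which allows the exogenous protein to be detected or immunoprecipitated and distinguished from endogenous SLBP. The gene was made synthetically so that its transcript is resistant to a SMARTpool siRNA directed against SLBP. This kind of resistance is usually achieved with synonymous changes at the siRNA target sites that leave the protein sequence unchanged, although the record does not detail the specific changes.

The construct is suited to knockdown-rescue experiments, in which endogenous SLBP is depleted by siRNA and the resistant HA-tagged version is re-expressed to confirm that an observed phenotype is specific to loss of SLBP. The associated work examined SLBP as a cellular regulator of HIV-1 replication.
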