>Addgene plasmid #82454 | pSLBPres | depositor partial sequence | sequence record 156199 | coding sequence
ATGGCCTGCCGCCCGCGAAGCCCGCCGAGGCATCAGAGCCGCTGCGACGGTGACGCCAGCCCGCCGTCCC
CCGCGCGATGGAGCCTGGGACGGAAGCGCAGAGCCGACGGCAGGCGCTGGAGGCCCGAAGACGCCGAGGA
GGCAGAGCACCGCGGCGCCGAGCGCAGACCCGAGAGCTTTACCACTCCTGAAGGCCCTAAACCCCGTTCC
AGATGCTCTGACTGGGCAAGTGCAGTTGAAGAAGATGAGATGAGAACAAGGGTGAACAAAGAAATGGCAA
GATATAAAAGGAAACTCCTCATCAATGACTTTGGAAGAGAGAGAAAATCATCATCAGGAAGTTCTGATTC
AAAGGAGTCTATGTCTACTGTGCCCGCCGATTTCGAAACCGATGAAAGTGTCCTAATGAGGAGGCAAAAA
CAAATTAATTATGGGAAGAACACAATTGCCTACGATCGTTATATTAAAGAAGTCCCAAGACACCTTCGAC
AACCTGGCATTCATCCCAAGACCCCTAATAAATTTAAAAAATACAGCCGGCGCTCCTGGGACCAGCAAAT
CAAACTCTGGAAGGTGGCTCTGCATTTTTGGGATCCTCCAGCGGAAGAAGGATGTGATTTGCAAGAAATA
CACCCTGTAGACCTTGAATCTGCAGAAAGCAGCTCCGAGCCCCAGACCAGCTCTCAGGATGACTTTGATG
TGTACTCTGGCACACCCACCAAGGTGAGACACATGGACAGTCAAGTGGAGGATGAGTTTGATTTGGAAGC
TTGTTTAACTGAACCCTTGAGAGACTTCTCAGCCATGAGCTAG
