>Addgene plasmid #82454 | pSLBPres | addgene partial sequence | sequence record 160004 | CMV-F 5'-CGCAAATGGGCGGTAGGCGTG-3'
AGCAGAGCTCTCTGGCTAACTAGAGAACCCACTGCTTACTGGCTTATCGAAATTAATACGACTCACTATA
GGGAGACCCAAGCTGGCTAGCGTTTAAACTTAAGCTTGCCACCATGTACCCATACGATGTTCCAGATTAC
GCTGGTACCATGGCCTGCCGCCCGCGAAGCCCGCCGAGGCATCAGAGCCGCTGCGACGGTGACGCCAGCC
CGCCGTCCCCCGCGCGATGGAGCCTGGGACGGAAGCGCAGAGCCGACGGCAGGCGCTGGAGGCCCGAAGA
CGCCGAGGAGGCAGAGCACCGCGGCGCCGAGCGCAGACCCGAGAGCTTTACCACTCCTGAAGGCCCTAAA
CCCCGTTCCAGATGCTCTGACTGGGCAAGTGCAGTTGAAGAAGATGAGATGAGAACAAGGGTGAACAAAG
AAATGGCAAGATATAAAAGGAAACTCCTCATCAATGACTTTGGAAGAGAGAGAAAATCATCATCAGGAAG
TTCTGATTCAAAGGAGTCTATGTCTACTGTGCCCGCCGATTTCGAAACCGATGAAAGTGTCCTAATGAGG
AGGCAAAAACAAATTAATTATGGGAAGAACACAATTGCCTACGATCGTTATATTAAAGAAGTCCCAAGAC
ACCTTCGACAACCTGGCATTCATCCCAAGACCCCTAATAAATTTAAAAAATACAGCCGGCGCTCCTGGGA
CCAGCAAATCAAACTCTGGAAGGTGGCTCTGCATTTTTGGGATCCTCCAGCGGAAGAAGGATGTGATTTG
CAAGAAATACACCCTGTAGACCTTGAATCTGCAGAAAGCAGCTCCGAGCCCCAGACCAGCTCTCAGGATG
ACTTTGATGTGTACTCTGGCACACCCACCAAGGTGAGACACATGGACAGTCAAGTGGAGGATGAGTTTGA
TTTGGAAGCTTGTTTAACTGAACCCTTGAGAGACTTCTCAGCCATGAGCTAG
